>Addgene plasmid #221993 | TL1 DdCBE T2 (DddA6-N) | addgene full sequence | sequence record 438745 | Addgene NGS Result
GCACATTTCCCCGAAAAGTGCCACCTGACGTCGACGGATCGGGAGATCTCCCGATCCCCTATGGTGCACT
CTCAGTACAATCTGCTCTGATGCCGCATAGTTAAGCCAGTATCTGCTCCCTGCTTGTGTGTTGGAGGTCG
CTGAGTAGTGCGCGAGCAAAATTTAAGCTACAACAAGGCAAGGCTTGACCGACAATTGCATGAAGAATCT
GCTTAGGGTTAGGCGTTTTGCGCTGCTTCGCGATGTACGGGCCAGATATACGCGTTGACATTGATTATTG
ACTAGTTATTAATAGTAATCAATTACGGGGTCATTAGTTCATAGCCCATATATGGAGTTCCGCGTTACAT
AACTTACGGTAAATGGCCCGCCTGGCTGACCGCCCAACGACCCCCGCCCATTGACGTCAATAATGACGTA
TGTTCCCATAGTAACGCCAATAGGGACTTTCCATTGACGTCAATGGGTGGAGTATTTACGGTAAACTGCC
CACTTGGCAGTACATCAAGTGTATCATATGCCAAGTACGCCCCCTATTGACGTCAATGACGGTAAATGGC
CCGCCTGGCATTATGCCCAGTACATGACCTTATGGGACTTTCCTACTTGGCAGTACATCTACGTATTAGT
CATCGCTATTACCATGGTGATGCGGTTTTGGCAGTACATCAATGGGCGTGGATAGCGGTTTGACTCACGG
GGATTTCCAAGTCTCCACCCCATTGACGTCAATGGGAGTTTGTTTTGGCACCAAAATCAACGGGACTTTC
CAAAATGTCGTAACAACTCCGCCCCATTGACGCAAATGGGCGGTAGGCGTGTACGGTGGGAGGTCTATAT
AAGCAGAGCTCTCTGGCTAACTAGAGAACCCACTGCTTACTGGCTTATCGAAATTAATACGACTCACTAT
AGGGAGACCCAAGCTGGCTAGCACCATGGCCTCCGTTCTGACCCCGCTGCTGCTGCGTGGCCTGACCGGC
TCCGCTCGTCGTCTGCCAGTTCCGCGTGCGAAAATCCATTCCCTGGACTACAAAGACCATGACGGTGATT
ATAAAGATCATGACATCGATTACAAGGATGACGATGACAAGATGGACATCGCGGATCTGCGTACCCTGGG
TTACAGCCAGCAGCAGCAGGAGAAGATCAAGCCGAAGGTGCGCAGCACCGTGGCTCAGCACCACGAAGCC
CTGGTGGGCCACGGTTTCACCCACGCTCACATCGTGGCCCTGAGCCAGCACCCAGCCGCGCTGGGCACCG
TGGCCGTGAAATATCAGGACATGATTGCTGCCCTGCCAGAGGCCACCCATGAAGCTATTGTGGGCGTGGG
CAAGCAGTGGAGCGGTGCTCGTGCGCTGGAGGCGCTGCTGACCGTGGCTGGTGAACTGCGTGGTCCGCCG
CTGCAGCTGGATACCGGCCAGCTGCTGAAAATCGCGAAACGTGGCGGTGTGACCGCTGTGGAAGCTGTGC
ATGCCTGGCGTAATGCTCTGACCGGTGCCCCCCTGAACCTGACCCCGGACCAAGTGGTGGCTATCGCCAG
CAACATTGGCGGCAAGCAAGCGCTCGAAACGGTGCAGCGGCTGTTGCCGGTGCTGTGCCAGGACCATGGC
CTGACCCCGGACCAAGTGGTGGCTATCGCCAGCAACATTGGCGGCAAGCAAGCGCTCGAAACGGTGCAGC
GGCTGTTGCCGGTGCTGTGCCAGGACCATGGCCTGACCCCGGACCAAGTGGTGGCTATCGCCAGCAACAA
TGGCGGCAAGCAAGCGCTCGAAACGGTGCAGCGGCTGTTGCCGGTGCTGTGCCAGGACCATGGCCTGACC
CCGGACCAAGTGGTGGCTATCGCCAGCAACGGTGGCGGCAAGCAAGCGCTCGAAACGGTGCAGCGGCTGT
TGCCGGTGCTGTGCCAGGACCATGGCCTGACCCCGGACCAAGTGGTGGCTATCGCCAGCAACGGTGGCGG
CAAGCAAGCGCTCGAAACGGTGCAGCGGCTGTTGCCGGTGCTGTGCCAGGACCATGGCCTGACCCCGGAC
CAAGTGGTGGCTATCGCCAGCAACGGTGGCGGCAAGCAAGCGCTCGAAACGGTGCAGCGGCTGTTGCCGG
TGCTGTGCCAGGACCATGGCCTGACCCCGGACCAAGTGGTGGCTATCGCCAGCAACGGTGGCGGCAAGCA
AGCGCTCGAAACGGTGCAGCGGCTGTTGCCGGTGCTGTGCCAGGACCATGGCCTCACACCCGATCAGGTC
GTGGCTATCGCCAGCAACATTGGCGGCAAGCAAGCGCTCGAAACGGTGCAGCGGCTGTTGCCGGTGCTGT
GCCAGGACCATGGCCTGACCCCGGACCAAGTGGTGGCTATCGCCAGCAACGGTGGCGGCAAGCAAGCGCT
CGAAACGGTGCAGCGGCTGTTGCCGGTGCTGTGCCAGGACCATGGCCTGACCCCGGACCAAGTGGTGGCT
ATCGCCAGCAACAATGGCGGCAAGCAAGCGCTCGAAACGGTGCAGCGGCTGTTGCCGGTGCTGTGCCAGG
ACCATGGCCTGACTCCGGACCAAGTGGTGGCTATCGCCAGCCACGATGGCGGCAAGCAAGCGCTCGAAAC
GGTGCAGCGGCTGTTGCCGGTGCTGTGCCAGGACCATGGCCTGACCCCGGACCAAGTGGTGGCTATCGCC
AGCAACAATGGCGGCAAGCAAGCGCTCGAAACGGTGCAGCGGCTGTTGCCGGTGCTGTGCCAGGACCATG
GCCTGACCCCGGACCAAGTGGTGGCTATCGCCAGCAACATTGGCGGCAAGCAAGCGCTCGAAACGGTGCA
GCGGCTGTTGCCGGTGCTGTGCCAGGACCATGGCCTGACCCCGGACCAAGTGGTGGCTATCGCCAGCAAC
GGTGGCGGCAAGCAAGCGCTCGAAACGGTGCAGCGGCTGTTGCCGGTGCTGTGCCAGGACCATGGCCTGA
CCCCGGACCAAGTGGTGGCTATCGCCAGCAACGGTGGCGGCAAGCAAGCGCTCGAAACGGTGCAGCGGCT
GTTGCCGGTGCTGTGCCAGGACCATGGCCTGACCCCGGACCAAGTGGTGGCTATCGCCAGCAACATTGGC
GGCAAGCAAGCGCTCGAAAGCATTGTGGCCCAGCTGAGCCGGCCTGATCCGGCGTTGGCCGCGTTGACCA
ACGATCACCTGGTGGCCCTGGCCTGCCTGGGCGGTCGTCCGGCCCTGGATGCGGTGAAGAAAGGCCTGGG
TGGATCCGGCAGCTACGCCCTGGGTCCGTATCAGATTAGCGCCCCGCAGCTGCCAGCTTACAATGGTCGG
ACCGTGGGTACCTTCTACTATGTGAACGACGCGGGCGGTCTGGAGAGCAAGGTGTTTATCAGCGGCGGTC
CAACCCCGTACCCAAACTATGCCAATGCCGGTCATGTGGAGGGTCAGAGCGCCCTGTTCATGCGTGATAA
CGGCATCAGCGAGGGTCTGGTGTTCCACAACAACCCGGAAGGCACCTGCGGTTTTTGCGTGAACATGATC
GAGACCCTGCTGCCGGAAAACGCGAAAATGACCGTGGTGCCGCCGGAAGGTTCTGGCGGCTCAACTAATC
TGAGCGACATCATTGAGAAGGAGACTGGGAAACAGCTGGTCATTCAGGAGTCCATCCTGATGCTGCCTGA
GGAGGTGGAGGAAGTGATCGGCAACAAGCCAGAGTCTGACATCCTGGTGCACACCGCCTACGACGAGTCC
ACAGATGAGAATGTGATGCTGCTGACCTCTGACGCCCCCGAGTATAAGCCTTGGGCCCTGGTCATCCAGG
ATTCTAACGGCGAGAATAAGATCAAGATGCTGTGATAAGGGGTCTTTGTCCTCTGTACTGTCTCTCTCCT
TGCCCCTAACCCAAAAAGCTTCATTTTTCTGTGTAGGCTGCACAAGAGCCTTGATTGAAGATATATTCTT
TCTGAACAGTATTTAAGGTTTCCAATAAAATGTACACCCCTCAGAACTTCTGAGGCGGAAAGAACCAGCT
GGGGCTCTAGGGGGTATCCCC
[124 nt withheld, positions 4012-4135]
C
[91 nt withheld, positions 4137-4227]
A
[49 nt withheld, positions 4229-4277]
CCTTTGACGTTGGAGTCCACGTTCTTT
[37 nt withheld, positions 4305-4341]
ACCCTATCTCGGTCTATTCTTTTGATTTATAAGGGATTTTGCCGATTTCGGCCTATTGGTTAAAAAATGA
GCTGATTTAACAAAAATTTAACGCGAATTAATTCTGTGGAATGTGTGTCAGTTAGGGTGTGGAAAGTCCC
CAGGCTCCCCAGCAGGCAGAAGTATGCAAAGCATGCATCTCAATTAGTCAGCAACCAGGTGTGGAAAGTC
CCCAGGCTCCCCAGCAGGCAGAAGTATGCAAAGCATGCATCTCAATTAGTCAGCAACCATAGTCCCGCCC
CTAACTCCGCCCATCCCGCCCCTAACTCCGCCCAGTTCCGCCCATTCTCCGCCCCATGGCTGACTAATTT
TTTTTATTTATGCAGAGGCCGAGGCCGCCTCTGCCTCTGAGCTATTCCAGAAGTAGTGAGGAGGCTTTTT
TGGAGGCCTAGGCTTTTGCAAAAAGCTCCCGGGAGCTTGTATATCCATTTTCGGATCTGATCAGCACGTG
TTGACAATTAATCATCGGCATAGTATATCGGCATAGTATAATACGACAAGGTGAGGAACTAAACCATGGC
CAAGCCTTTGTCTCAAGAAGAATCCACCCTCATTGAAAGAGCAACGGCTACAATCAACAGCATCCCCATC
TCTGAAGACTACAGCGTCGCCAGCGCAGCTCTCTCTAGCGACGGCCGCATCTTCACTGGTGTCAATGTAT
ATCATTTTACTGGGGGACCTTGTGCAGAACTCGTGGTGCTGGGCACTGCTGCTGCTGCGGCAGCTGGCAA
CCTGACTTGTATCGTCGCGATCGGAAATGAGAACAGGGGCATCTTGAGCCCCTGCGGACGGTGCCGACAG
GTGCTTCTCGATCTGCATCCTGGGATCAAAGCCATAGTGAAGGACAGTGATGGACAGCCGACGGCAGTTG
GGATTCGTGAATTGCTGCCCTCTGGTTATGTGTGGGAGGGCTAAGCACTTCGTGGCCGAGGAGCAGGACT
GACACGTGCTACGAGATTTCGATTCCACCGCCGCCTTCTATGAAAGGTTGGGCTTCGGAATCGTTTTCCG
GGACGCCGGCTGGATGATCCTCCAGCGCGGGGATCTCATGCTGGAGTTCTTCGCCCACCCCAACTTGTTT
ATTGCAGCTTATAATGGTTACAAATAAAGCAATAGCATCACAAATTTCACAAATAAAGCATTTTTTTCAC
TGCATTCTAGTTGTGGTTTGTCCAAACTCATCAATGTATCTTATCATGTCTGTATACCGTCGACCTCTAG
CTAGAGCTTGGCGTAATCATGGTCATAGCTGTTTCCTGTGTGAAATTGTTATCCGCTCACAATTCCACAC
AACATACGAGCCGGAAGCATAAAGTGTAAAGCCTGGGGTGCCTAATGAGTGAGCTAACTCACATTAATTG
CGTTGCGCTCACTGCCCGCTTTCCAGTCGGGAAACCTGTCGTGCCAGCTGCATTAATGAATCGGCCAACG
CGCGGGGAGAGGCGGTTTGCGTATTGGGCGCTCTTCCGCTTCCTCGCTCACTGACTCGCTGCGCTCGGTC
GTTCGGCTGCGGCGAGCGGTATCAGCTCACTCAAAGGCGGTAATACGGTTATCCACAGAATCAGGGGATA
ACGCAGGAAAGAACATGTGAGCAAAAGGCCAGCAAAAGGCCAGGAACCGTAAAAAGGCCGCGTTGCTGGC
GTTTTTCCATAGGCTCCGCCCCCCTGACGAGCATCACAAAAATCGACGCTCAAGTCAGAGGTGGCGAAAC
CCGACAGGACTATAAAGATACCAGGCGTTTCCCCCTGGAAGCTCCCTCGTGCGCTCTCCTGTTCCGACCC
TGCCGCTTACCGGATACCTGTCCGCCTTTCTCCCTTCGGGAAGCGTGGCGCTTTCTCATAGCTCACGCTG
TAGGTATCTCAGTTCGGTGTAGGTCGTTCGCTCCAAGCTGGGCTGTGTGCACGAACCCCCCGTTCAGCCC
GACCGCTGCGCCTTATCCGGTAACTATCGTCTTGAGTCCAACCCGGTAAGACACGACTTATCGCCACTGG
CAGCAGCCACTGGTAACAGGATTAGCAGAGCGAGGTATGTAGGCGGTGCTACAGAGTTCTTGAAGTGGTG
GCCTAACTACGGCTACACTAGAAGAACAGTATTTGGTATCTGCGCTCTGCTGAAGCCAGTTACCTTCGGA
AAAAGAGTTGGTAGCTCTTGATCCGGCAAACAAACCACCGCTGGTAGCGGTGGTTTTTTTGTTTGCAAGC
AGCAGATTACGCGCAGAAAAAAAGGATCTCAAGAAGATCCTTTGATCTTTTCTACGGGGTCTGACGCTCA
GTGGAACGAAAACTCACGTTAAGGGATTTTGGTCATGAGATTATCAAAAAGGATCTTCACCTAGATCCTT
TTAAATTAAAAATGAAGTTTTAAATCAATCTAAAGTATATATGAGTAAACTTGGTCTGACAGTTACCAAT
GCTTAATCAGTGAGGCACCTATCTCAGCGATCTGTCTATTTCGTTCATCCATAGTTGCCTGACTCCCCGT
CGTGTAGATAACTACGATACGGGAGGGCTTACCATCTGGCCCCAGTGCTGCAATGATACCGCGAGACCCA
CGCTCACCGGCTCCAGATTTATCAGCAATAAACCAGCCAGCCGGAAGGGCCGAGCGCAGAAGTGGTCCTG
CAACTTTATCCGCCTCCATCCAGTCTATTAATTGTTGCCGGGAAGCTAGAGTAAGTAGTTCGCCAGTTAA
TAGTTTGCGCAACGTTGTTGCCATTGCTACAGGCATCGTGGTGTCACGCTCGTCGTTTGGTATGGCTTCA
TTCAGCTCCGGTTCCCAACGATCAAGGCGAGTTACATGATCCCCCATGTTGTGCAAAAAAGCGGTTAGCT
CCTTCGGTCCTCCGATCGTTGTCAGAAGTAAGTTGGCCGCAGTGTTATCACTCATGGTTATGGCAGCACT
GCATAATTCTCTTACTGTCATGCCATCCGTAAGATGCTTTTCTGTGACTGGTGAGTACTCAACCAAGTCA
TTCTGAGAATAGTGTATGCGGCGACCGAGTTGCTCTTGCCCGGCGTCAATACGGGATAATACCGCGCCAC
ATAGCAGAACTTTAAAAGTGCTCATCATTGGAAAACGTTCTTCGGGGCGAAAACTCTCAAGGATCTTACC
GCTGTTGAGATCCAGTTCGATGTAACCCACTCGTGCACCCAACTGATCTTCAGCATCTTTTACTTTCACC
AGCGTTTCTGGGTGAGCAAAAACAGGAAGGCAAAATGCCGCAAAAAAGGGAATAAGGGCGACACGGAAAT
GTTGAATACTCATACTCTTCCTTTTTCAATATTATTGAAGCATTTATCAGGGTTATTGTCTCATGAGCGG
ATACATATTTGAATGTATTTAGAAAAATAAACAAATAGGGGTTCCGC
Features (pLannotate 1.2.2; 26 found; start..end, strand, type, name):
     60..112     -  misc_feature   bom (fragment): basis of mobility region from pBR322
    267..646     +  enhancer       CMV enhancer: human cytomegalovirus immediate early enhancer
    647..850     +  promoter       CMV promoter: human cytomegalovirus (CMV) immediate early promoter
    846..879     +  LTR            5' LTR (truncated) (fragment): truncated 5' long terminal repeat (LTR) from HIV-1
    895..913     +  promoter       T7 promoter: promoter for bacteriophage T7 RNA polymerase
    942..1025    +  CDS            COX8A (fragment): COX8A_HUMAN - Also known as COX8, COX8L. Experimental evidence at protein level: Swiss-Prot protein existence level 1. Component of the cytochrome c oxidase, the last enzyme in the mitochondrial electron transport chain which drives oxidative phosphorylation. The respiratory chain contains 3 multisubunit complexes succinate dehydrogenase (complex II, CII), ubiquinol- cytochrome c oxidoreductase (cytochrome b-c1 complex, complex III, CIII) and cytochrome c oxidase (complex IV, CIV), that cooperate to transfer electrons derived from NADH and succinate to molecular oxygen, creating an electrochem
   1026..1091    +  CDS            3xFLAG: three tandem FLAG® epitope tags, followed by an enterokinase cleavage site
   1104..1610    +  CDS            avrXa10 (fragment): AVX10_XANOO - Experimental evidence at protein level: Swiss-Prot protein existence level 1. Avirulence protein. Induces the hypersensitive response (HR)in rice plants carrying the resistance gene Xa10. Activity depends on the presence of the core repeat domains; replacement with repeat domains from other proteins (AvrBs3 of X.euvesicatoria (AC P14727) or AvrXa7 of this organism) does not elicit the HR. Probably acts as a transcription factor in its host plant (rice) to induce plant resistance or disease. From Xanthomonas oryzae pv. oryzae.
   3099..3218    +  CDS            avrBs3 (fragment): AVRB3_XANEU - Experimental evidence at protein level: Swiss-Prot protein existence level 1. Avirulence protein. Acts as a transcription factor in C.annuum plants. In susceptible plants lacking the Bs3 resistance gene induces expression of a number of genes, including genes homologous to a family of auxin-induced genes, alpha-expansin genes, pectate lyase, anthocyanidin glucoside rhamnosyl transferase and at least one transcription factor, UPA20. Their expression leads to plant hypertrophy in mesophyll cells, probably mainly mediated by UPA20 (PubMed:17962565). In resistant plants induces the h
   3219..3554    +  CDS            dddA (fragment): DDDA_BURC1 - Experimental evidence at protein level: Swiss-Prot protein existence level 1. Toxic component of a toxin-immunity protein module, which functions as a cellular contact-dependent growth inhibition (CDI) system. CDI modules allow bacteria to communicate with and inhibit the growth of closely related neighboring bacteria in a contact-dependent fashion. Bacteria that have this module inhibit or kill bacteria without it, giving them a growth advantage. Probably specifically inhibited by cognate immunity protein DddI (Probable). The C-terminal 163 residue fragment has double-stranded DN
   3564..3812    +  CDS            UGI: UNGI_BPPB2 - Experimental evidence at protein level: Swiss-Prot protein existence level 1. This protein binds specifically and reversibly to the host uracil-DNA glycosylase, preventing removal of uracil residues from PBS2 DNA by the host uracil-excision repair system. From Bacillus phage PBS2 (Bacteriophage PBS2).
   3970..3991    +  promoter       SV40 promoter (fragment): SV40 enhancer and early promoter
   4012..4440    +  rep_origin     f1 ori (sequence partly withheld): f1 bacteriophage origin of replication; arrow indicates direction of (+) strand synthesis
   4454..4783    +  promoter       SV40 promoter: SV40 enhancer and early promoter
   4831..4878    +  promoter       EM7 promoter: synthetic bacterial promoter&nbsp
   4897..5295    +  CDS            BSD: blasticidin S deaminase; Aspergillus terreus BSD; confers resistance to blasticidin
   5296..5323    +  CDS            BleoR (fragment): antibiotic-binding protein; Sh ble from Streptoalloteichus hindustanus; confers resistance to bleomycin, phleomycin, and Zeocin™
   5333..5458    +  CDS            ble (fragment): BLE_KLEPN - Experimental evidence at protein level: Swiss-Prot protein existence level 1. Binding protein with a strong affinity to the bleomycin family of antibiotics. Binds to CL990; an antimitotic-antibiotic compound. From Klebsiella pneumoniae.
   5453..5574    +  polyA_signal   SV40 poly(A) signal: SV40 polyadenylation signal
   5647..5663    -  protein_bind   lac operator: The lac repressor binds to the lac operator to inhibit transcription in E. coli. This inhibition can be relieved by adding lactose or isopropyl-β-D-thiogalactopyranoside (IPTG). lac repressor encoded by lacI
   5671..5701    -  promoter       lac promoter: promoter for the E. coli lac operon
   5716..5737    -  protein_bind   CAP binding site: CAP binding activates transcription in the presence of cAMP. E. coli catabolite activator protein
   5750..5842    -  CDS            lacI (fragment): lac repressor; lacI; The lac repressor binds to the lac operator to inhibit transcription in E. coli. This inhibition can be relieved by adding lactose or isopropyl-β-D-thiogalactopyranoside (IPTG).
   6025..6613    -  rep_origin     ori: high-copy-number ColE1/pMB1/pBR322/pUC origin of replication
   6784..7644    -  CDS            AmpR: β-lactamase; bla; confers resistance to ampicillin, carbenicillin, and related antibiotics
   7645..1       -  promoter       AmpR promoter (across the origin): bla
