[The description below was written by a language model from this plasmid's Addgene catalogue record and pLannotate feature annotations shown in this document.]
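Description:
TL1 DdCBE T2 (DddA6-N) is a 7.7 kb mammalian expression plasmid on a pCMV backbone that encodes one half of a split, TALE-guided DddA-derived cytosine base editor (DdCBE) for editing mitochondrial DNA. It replicates in E. coli from a high-copy ColE1/pUC-type origin with ampicillin selection (AmpR), and also carries an f1 origin. For selection in mammalian cells, an SV40 early promoter (with a bacterial EM7 promoter downstream) drives blasticidin S deaminase, followed by an SV40 polyadenylation signal. Short bleomycin-resistance fragments annotated after BSD appear to be backbone remnants rather than functional markers.

The payload is a synthetic fusion of about 3 kb, transcribed from the CMV enhancer/promoter; a T7 promoter lies just upstream of the coding region. It opens with the COX8A mitochondrial targeting sequence, which directs import into the mitochondrial matrix, followed by a 3xFLAG epitope for detection. Next come a TALE N-terminal domain, the TL1 T2 repeat array that determines DNA target recognition, and a TALE C-terminal domain. The automated annotation picks up only the flanking TALE regions as avrXa10 and avrBs3 fragments and leaves the repeat array unannotated. The TALE is fused to the N-terminal half of the double-stranded DNA cytidine deaminase DddA split at position 1397, carrying the DddA6 substitutions Q1310R, S1330I and T1380I, and then to a uracil glycosylase inhibitor (UGI) that protects the deaminated base from excision. An ATP5B 3'UTR is listed as the final insert element. BsmBI sites flanking the cloning region are retained. Because a split DddA half is inactive alone, this construct is presumably co-expressed with a partner TALE arm carrying the complementary C-terminal half to reconstitute deaminase activity and install C-to-T changes at the targeted mitochondrial site. The record does not define "TL1" or the target sequence.
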