Addgene plasmid #221993: TL1 DdCBE T2 (DddA6-N)
Depositing lab: Stephen Ekker. Publication: Unconstrained Precision Mitochondrial Genome Editing with alphaDdCBEs. Castillo SR, Simone BW, Clark KJ, Devaux P, Ekker SC. Hum Gene Ther. 2024 Sep 24. doi: 10.1089/hum.2024.073. PubMed 39212664.
Backbone
  Vector backbone: pCMV
  Backbone size w/o insert (bp): 4717
  Vector type: Mammalian Expression, CRISPR
  Selectable markers: Blasticidin
Growth in bacteria
  Bacterial resistance: Ampicillin, 100 μg/mL
  Growth temperature: 30°C
  Growth strain: NEB Stable
  Copy number: High Copy
Gene/Insert
  Gene/Insert name: COX8A MTS-3xFLAG-TALE NT-T-TL1 TALE T2 repeats-TALE CTD-DddA6 1397N-UGI-ATP5B 3'UTR
  Species: Synthetic
  Insert size (bp): 3031
  Mutation: DddA: Q1310R, S1330I, T1380I
  Promoter: CMV
  Tag / fusion protein: 3xFLAG (N terminal on backbone)
Terms and licenses: Academic/Nonprofit Terms; Industry Terms: Not Available to Industry
Depositor comments: 5' Cloning Site: BsmBI (Not Destroyed), 3' Cloning Site: BsmBI (Not Destroyed). Please visit https://www.biorxiv.org/content/10.1101/2024.05.13.593977v1 for bioRxiv preprint.
How to cite: TL1 DdCBE T2 (DddA6-N) was a gift from Stephen Ekker (Addgene plasmid # 221993 ; http://n2t.net/addgene:221993 ; RRID:Addgene_221993)
