>Addgene plasmid #221993 | TL1 DdCBE T2 (DddA6-N) | depositor partial sequence | sequence record 434693 | Partial
ATGGCCTCCGTTCTGACCCCGCTGCTGCTGCGTGGCCTGACCGGCTCCGCTCGTCGTCTGCCAGTTCCGC
GTGCGAAAATCCATTCCCTGGACTACAAAGACCATGACGGTGATTATAAAGATCATGACATCGATTACAA
GGATGACGATGACAAGATGGACATCGCGGATCTGCGTACCCTGGGTTACAGCCAGCAGCAGCAGGAGAAG
ATCAAGCCGAAGGTGCGCAGCACCGTGGCTCAGCACCACGAAGCCCTGGTGGGCCACGGTTTCACCCACG
CTCACATCGTGGCCCTGAGCCAGCACCCAGCCGCGCTGGGCACCGTGGCCGTGAAATATCAGGACATGAT
TGCTGCCCTGCCAGAGGCCACCCATGAAGCTATTGTGGGCGTGGGCAAGCAGTGGAGCGGTGCTCGTGCG
CTGGAGGCGCTGCTGACCGTGGCTGGTGAACTGCGTGGTCCGCCGCTGCAGCTGGATACCGGCCAGCTGC
TGAAAATCGCGAAACGTGGCGGTGTGACCGCTGTGGAAGCTGTGCATGCCTGGCGTAATGCTCTGACCGG
TGCCCCCCTGAACCTGACCCCGGACCAAGTGGTGGCTATCGCCAGCAACATTGGCGGCAAGCAAGCGCTC
GAAACGGTGCAGCGGCTGTTGCCGGTGCTGTGCCAGGACCATGGCCTGACCCCGGACCAAGTGGTGGCTA
TCGCCAGCAACATTGGCGGCAAGCAAGCGCTCGAAACGGTGCAGCGGCTGTTGCCGGTGCTGTGCCAGGA
CCATGGCCTGACCCCGGACCAAGTGGTGGCTATCGCCAGCAACAATGGCGGCAAGCAAGCGCTCGAAACG
GTGCAGCGGCTGTTGCCGGTGCTGTGCCAGGACCATGGCCTGACCCCGGACCAAGTGGTGGCTATCGCCA
GCAACGGTGGCGGCAAGCAAGCGCTCGAAACGGTGCAGCGGCTGTTGCCGGTGCTGTGCCAGGACCATGG
CCTGACCCCGGACCAAGTGGTGGCTATCGCCAGCAACGGTGGCGGCAAGCAAGCGCTCGAAACGGTGCAG
CGGCTGTTGCCGGTGCTGTGCCAGGACCATGGCCTGACCCCGGACCAAGTGGTGGCTATCGCCAGCAACG
GTGGCGGCAAGCAAGCGCTCGAAACGGTGCAGCGGCTGTTGCCGGTGCTGTGCCAGGACCATGGCCTGAC
CCCGGACCAAGTGGTGGCTATCGCCAGCAACGGTGGCGGCAAGCAAGCGCTCGAAACGGTGCAGCGGCTG
TTGCCGGTGCTGTGCCAGGACCATGGCCTCACACCCGATCAGGTCGTGGCTATCGCCAGCAACATTGGCG
GCAAGCAAGCGCTCGAAACGGTGCAGCGGCTGTTGCCGGTGCTGTGCCAGGACCATGGCCTGACCCCGGA
CCAAGTGGTGGCTATCGCCAGCAACGGTGGCGGCAAGCAAGCGCTCGAAACGGTGCAGCGGCTGTTGCCG
GTGCTGTGCCAGGACCATGGCCTGACCCCGGACCAAGTGGTGGCTATCGCCAGCAACAATGGCGGCAAGC
AAGCGCTCGAAACGGTGCAGCGGCTGTTGCCGGTGCTGTGCCAGGACCATGGCCTGACTCCGGACCAAGT
GGTGGCTATCGCCAGCCACGATGGCGGCAAGCAAGCGCTCGAAACGGTGCAGCGGCTGTTGCCGGTGCTG
TGCCAGGACCATGGCCTGACCCCGGACCAAGTGGTGGCTATCGCCAGCAACAATGGCGGCAAGCAAGCGC
TCGAAACGGTGCAGCGGCTGTTGCCGGTGCTGTGCCAGGACCATGGCCTGACCCCGGACCAAGTGGTGGC
TATCGCCAGCAACATTGGCGGCAAGCAAGCGCTCGAAACGGTGCAGCGGCTGTTGCCGGTGCTGTGCCAG
GACCATGGCCTGACCCCGGACCAAGTGGTGGCTATCGCCAGCAACGGTGGCGGCAAGCAAGCGCTCGAAA
CGGTGCAGCGGCTGTTGCCGGTGCTGTGCCAGGACCATGGCCTGACCCCGGACCAAGTGGTGGCTATCGC
CAGCAACGGTGGCGGCAAGCAAGCGCTCGAAACGGTGCAGCGGCTGTTGCCGGTGCTGTGCCAGGACCAT
GGCCTGACCCCGGACCAAGTGGTGGCTATCGCCAGCAACATTGGCGGCAAGCAAGCGCTCGAAAGCATTG
TGGCCCAGCTGAGCCGGCCTGATCCGGCGTTGGCCGCGTTGACCAACGATCACCTGGTGGCCCTGGCCTG
CCTGGGCGGTCGTCCGGCCCTGGATGCGGTGAAGAAAGGCCTGGGTGGATCCGGCAGCTACGCCCTGGGT
CCGTATCAGATTAGCGCCCCGCAGCTGCCAGCTTACAATGGTCGGACCGTGGGTACCTTCTACTATGTGA
ACGACGCGGGCGGTCTGGAGAGCAAGGTGTTTATCAGCGGCGGTCCAACCCCGTACCCAAACTATGCCAA
TGCCGGTCATGTGGAGGGTCAGAGCGCCCTGTTCATGCGTGATAACGGCATCAGCGAGGGTCTGGTGTTC
CACAACAACCCGGAAGGCACCTGCGGTTTTTGCGTGAACATGATCGAGACCCTGCTGCCGGAAAACGCGA
AAATGACCGTGGTGCCGCCGGAAGGTTCTGGCGGCTCAACTAATCTGAGCGACATCATTGAGAAGGAGAC
TGGGAAACAGCTGGTCATTCAGGAGTCCATCCTGATGCTGCCTGAGGAGGTGGAGGAAGTGATCGGCAAC
AAGCCAGAGTCTGACATCCTGGTGCACACCGCCTACGACGAGTCCACAGATGAGAATGTGATGCTGCTGA
CCTCTGACGCCCCCGAGTATAAGCCTTGGGCCCTGGTCATCCAGGATTCTAACGGCGAGAATAAGATCAA
GATGCTGTGATAAGGGGTCTTTGTCCTCTGTACTGTCTCTCTCCTTGCCCCTAACCCAAAAAGCTTCATT
TTTCTGTGTAGGCTGCACAAGAGCCTTGATTGAAGATATATTCTTTCTGAACAGTATTTAAGGTTTCCAA
TAAAATGTACACCCCTCAGAA
